>Addgene plasmid #128235 | pFETCh_ZBTB1 | depositor full sequence | sequence record 245629 | Full Sequence
ATGAATGGGTTAGGAAATACTGAGGAGAAAATGGACTTGGAAGAGAATCCTGATGAGCAGTCCGAAATAA
GAGATATGTTTGTTGAAATGCTGGATGATTTTAGGGACAATCATTACCAGATAAACAGTATCCAAAAAAA
GCAGTTATTTAAACATTCTGCCTGCCCTTTTCGATGTCCTAATTGTGGCCAGCGTTTTGAAACTGAAAAT
CTAGTGGTTGAACATATGTCTAGCTGCTTAGATCAAGATATGTTTAAGAGTGCCATCATGGAAGAAAATG
AAAGAGATCACAGACGAAAGCATTTTTGTAATCTGTGTGGAAAAGGATTTTATCAGCGGTGTCACTTAAG
AGAACACTATACTGTTCATACTAAGGAAAAACAGTTTGTTTGTCAAACATGTGGAAAGCAGTTTTTAAGA
GAGCGTCAGTTGCGACTGCACAATGATATGCACAAAGGCATGGCCAGGTATGTCTGTTCCATTTGTGATC
AAGGAAACTTCAGAAAACATGACCATGTACGGCATATGATTTCTCATTTATCTGCTGGTGAGACTATATG
CCAGGTCTGCTTTCAGATATTCCCAAATAATGAACAGTTGGAGCAGCACATGGATGTTCATCTGTATACA
TGTGGAATATGTGGAGCAAAATTTAATTTGAGGAAAGATATGAGATCACATTATAATGCCAAGCATTTGA
AAAGAACCGGGAGCGGAGGAGGTTCCGGTGGAGGTGGTTCTGGAGATTACAAGGATGACGACGATAAGGG
CGATTACAAGGATGACGACGATAAGGGAGATTACAAGGATGACGACGATAAGGTTTCAGGAAGCGGAGCT
ACTAACTTCAGCCTGCTGAAGCAGGCTGGAGACGTGGAGGAGAACCCTGGACCTGGATCGTTTCGCATGA
TTGAACAAGATGGATTGCACGCAGGTTCTCCGGCCGCTTGGGTGGAGAGGCTATTCGGCTATGACTGGGC
ACAACAGACAATCGGCTGCTCTGATGCCGCCGTGTTCCGGCTGTCAGCGCAGGGGCGCCCGGTTCTTTTT
GTCAAGACCGACCTGTCCGGTGCCCTGAATGAACTGCAGGACGAGGCAGCGCGGCTATCGTGGCTGGCCA
CGACGGGCGTTCCTTGCGCAGCTGTGCTCGACGTTGTCACTGAAGCGGGAAGGGACTGGCTGCTATTGGG
CGAAGTGCCGGGGCAGGATCTCCTGTCATCTCACCTTGCTCCTGCCGAGAAAGTATCCATCATGGCTGAT
GCAATGCGGCGGCTGCATACGCTTGATCCGGCTACCTGCCCATTCGACCACCAAGCGAAACATCGCATCG
AGCGAGCACGTACTCGGATGGAAGCCGGTCTTGTCGATCAGGATGATCTGGACGAAGAGCATCAGGGGCT
CGCGCCAGCCGAACTGTTCGCCAGGCTCAAGGCGCGCATGCCCGACGGCGAGGATCTCGTCGTGACCCAT
GGCGATGCCTGCTTGCCGAATATCATGGTGGAAAATGGCCGCTTTTCTGGATTCATCGACTGTGGCCGGC
TGGGTGTGGCCGACCGCTATCAGGACATAGCGTTGGCTACCCGTGATATTGCTGAAGAGCTTGGCGGCGA
ATGGGCTGACCGCTTCCTCGTGCTTTACGGTATCGCCGCTCCCGATTCGCAGCGCATCGCCTTCTATCGC
CTTCTTGACGAGTTCTTCTGATTCGAACATCTGATTTTCTACTGTACTAATGTTTAGATGATAGCAGATA
AAACACCAAAGCAAAGGATATGAGCTATTTAGGAATTGATTATATAAGATGATTTGTTAGAAACAAATTT
CAAGGCCCTTTTAACTTTAATATTTTTGTTTAGGATTTTAAGTATCTACATTTAGGTATTAAATGTTTAT
CATTTTTGTTGTTTCTTAATAGAATTATTTGTTTTTAGTTTTTCTTAGCTATGATTAAAATTTTTAAATG
TAGACTACAAGTGGTTGTTACCCATTCAATGACTATTAAACTTTAGTTTTTCATCAATAAGGTGATGACT
TCACTATTTCTATGTGTTTTTTTTTTTTTTAAGGTTATCCTGTGAAATTTTAAACCCAGAATCATTGGCC
ATTTCTGTTTAAATTTTAAAAATTCCTTAAGTAATTATTTGAAACTATCCCGTTTGCTTTTAGTGAGTTA
ACTACTCTTTATTCCCCCTTATTAATGAAATTCATATTCTTAAATTGACAAGCTTATTAGGCAAGTTAGG
TGCACTGAATCTAACCTTTAAGGTTGACATGGGCTCAAACTTGGCCTAAAAAGATTGATGAACCTGAGGA
AATTTTTATAAATGAATATTTCCTATAATTGATAAAATATTATCATTTAATTATCACATTTAAAACTTAT
ATTAAGTGTAAATTCCAGTGGCTTTACCTCACTTGAAAAACTTGGAAAGTCCTCTCCACTGACTGTAGCC
TCCAATTCACTGGCCGTCGTTCACTGGCCGTCGTTTTACAACGTCGTGACTGGGAAAACCCTGGCGTTAC
CCAACTTAATCGCCTTGCAGCACATCCCCCTTTCGCCAGCTGGCGTAATAGCGAAGAGGCCCGCACCGAT
CGCCCTTCCCAACAGTTGCGCAGCCTGAATGGCGAATGCGATTTATTCAACAAAGCCGCCGTCCCGTCAA
GTCAGCGTAATGCTCTGCCAGTGTTACAACCAATTAACCAATTCTGATTAGAAAAACTCATCGAGCATCA
AATGAAACTGCAATTTATTCATATCAGGATTATCAATACCATATTTTTGAAAAAGCCGTTTCTGTAATGA
AGGAGAAAACTCACCGAGGCAGTTCCATAGGATGGCAAGATCCTGGTATCGGTCTGCGATTCCGACTCGT
CCAACATCAATACAACCTATTAATTTCCCCTCGTCAAAAATAAGGTTATCAAGTGAGAAATCACCATGAG
TGACGACTGAATCCGGTGAGAATGGCAAAAGCTTATGCATTTCTTTCCAGACTTGTTCAACAGGCCAGCC
ATTACGCTCGTCATCAAAATCACTCGCATCAACCAAACCGTTATTCATTCGTGATTGCGCCTGAGCGAGA
CGAAATACGCGATCGCTGTTAAAAGGACAATTACAAACAGGAATCGAATGCAACCGGCGCAGGAACACTG
CCAGCGCATCAACAATATTTTCACCTGAATCAGGATATTCTTCTAATACCTGGAATGCTGTTTTCCCGGG
GATCGCAGTGGTGAGTAACCATGCATCATCAGGAGTACGGATAAAATGCTTGATGGTCGGAAGAGGCATA
AATTCCGTCAGCCAGTTTAGTCTGACCATCTCATCTGTAACATCATTGGCAACGCTACCTTTGCCATGTT
TCAGAAACAACTCTGGCGCATCGGGCTTCCCATACAATCGATAGATTGTCGCACCTGATTGCCCGACATT
ATCGCGAGCCCATTTATACCCATATAAATCAGCATCCATGTTGGAATTTAATCGCGGCTTCGAGCAAGAC
GTTTCCCGTTGAATATGGCTCATAACACCCCTTGTATTACTGTTTATGTAAGCAGACAGTTTTATTGTTC
ATGATGATATATTTTTATCTTGTGCAATGTAACATCAGAGATTTTGAGACACAACGTGGCTTTGTTGAAT
AAATCGAACTTTTGCTGAGTTGAAGGATCAGATCACGCATCTTCCCGACAACGCAGACCGTTCCGTGGCA
AAGCAAAAGTTCAAAATCACCAACTGGTCCACCTACAACAAAGCTCTCATCAACCGTGGCTCCCTCACTT
TCTGGCTGGATGATGGGGCGATTCAGGCCTGGTATGAGTCAGCAACACCTTCTTCACGAGGCAGACCTCT
CGACGGAGTTCCACTGAGCGTCAGACCCCGTAGAAAAGATCAAAGGATCTTCTTGAGATCCTTTTTTTCT
GCGCGTAATCTGCTGCTTGCAAACAAAAAAACCACCGCTACCAGCGGTGGTTTGTTTGCCGGATCAAGAG
CTACCAACTCTTTTTCCGAAGGTAACTGGCTTCAGCAGAGCGCAGATACCAAATACTGTTCTTCTAGTGT
AGCCGTAGTTAGGCCACCACTTCAAGAACTCTGTAGCACCGCCTACATACCTCGCTCTGCTAATCCTGTT
ACCAGTGGCTGCTGCCAGTGGCGATAAGTCGTGTCTTACCGGGTTGGACTCAAGACGATAGTTACCGGAT
AAGGCGCAGCGGTCGGGCTGAACGGGGGGTTCGTGCACACAGCCCAGCTTGGAGCGAACGACCTACACCG
AACTGAGATACCTACAGCGTGAGCTATGAGAAAGCGCCACGCTTCCCGAAGGGAGAAAGGCGGACAGGTA
TCCGGTAAGCGGCAGGGTCGGAACAGGAGAGCGCACGAGGGAGCTTCCAGGGGGAAACGCCTGGTATCTT
TATAGTCCTGTCGGGTTTCGCCACCTCTGACTTGAGCGTCGATTTTTGTGATGCTCGTCAGGGGGGCGGA
GCCTATGGAAAAACGCCAGCAACGCGGCCTTTTTACGGTTCCTGGCCTTTTGCTGGCCTTTTGCTCACAT
GTTCTTTCCTGCGTTATCCCCTGATTCTGTGGATAACCGTATTACCGCCTTTGAGTGAGCTGATACCGCT
CGCCGCAGCCGAACGACCGAGCGCAGCGAGTCAGTGAGCGAGGAAGCGGAAGAAGCTCGCACATTCAGCA
GCGTTTTTCAGCGCGTTTTCGATCAACGTTTCAATGTTGGTATCAACACCAGGTTTAACTTTGAACTTAT
CGGCACTGACGGTTACTGATTTTGAACTTTTGCTTTGCCACGGAACGGTCTGCGTTGTCGGGAAGATGCG
TGATCTGATCCTTCAACTCAGCAAAAGTTCCCAATACGCAAACCGCCTCTCCCCGCGCGTTGGCCGATTC
ATTAATGCAGCTGGCACGACAGGTTTCCCGACTGGAAAGCGGGCAGTGAGCGCAACGCAATTAATGTGAG
TTAGCTCACTCATTAGGCACCCCAGGCTTTACACTTTATGCTTCCGGCTCGTATGTTGTGTGGAATTGTG
AGCGGATAACAATTTCACACAGGAAACAGCTATGACCATGATTACGCCAAGCTTGCATGCCTGCAGGTCG
ACTCTAGAGGATCCCCGGGTACCGAGCTCGAATTAGCTTGCATGCCTGCAGGTCAATTCCCTGGCATTAT
GCCCAGTACATGACCTTATGGGACTTTCCTACTTGGCAGTACATCTACGTATTAGTCATCGCTATTACCA
TGGTGATGCGGTTTTGGCAGTACATCAATGGGCGTGGATAGCGGTTTGACTCACGGGGATTTCAAGTCTC
CACCCCATTGACGTCAATGGGAGTTTGTTTTGGCACCAAAATCAACGGGACTTTCCAAAATGTCGTAACA
ACTCCGCCCCATTGACGCAAATGGGCGGTAGGCGTGTACGGTGGGAGGTCTATATAAGCAGAGCTCGTTT
AGTGAACCGTCAGATCGCCTGGAGACGCCATCCACGCTGTTTTGACCTCCATAGGAGACACCGGGACCGA
TCCAGCCTGGGGATCCCGACCATGGCTTCGTACCCCTGCCATCAACACGCGTCTGCGTTCGACCAGGCTG
CGCGTTCTCGCGGCCATAGCAACCGACGTACGGCGTTGCGCCCTCGCCGGCAGCAAGAAGCCACGGAAGT
CCGCCTGGAGCAGAAAATGCCCACGCTACTGCGGGTTTATATAGACGGTCCTCACGGGATGGGGAAAACC
ACCACCACGCAACTGCTGGTGGCCCTGGGTTCGCGCGACGATATCGTCTACGTACCCGAGCCGATGACTT
ACTGGCAGGTGCTGGGGGCTTCCGAGACAATCGCGAACATCTACACCACACAACACCGCCTCGACCAGGG
TGAGATATCGGCCGGGGACGCGGCGGTGGTAATGACAAGCGCCCAGATAACAATGGGCATGCCTTATGCC
GTGACCGACGCCGTTCTGGCTCCTCATATCGGGGGGGAGGCTGGGAGCTCACATGCCCCGCCCCCGGCCC
TCACCCTCATCTTCGACCGCCATCCCATCGCCGCCCTCCTGTGCTACCCGGCCGCGCGATACCTTATGGG
CAGCATGACCCCCCAGGCCGTGCTGGCGTTCGTGGCCCTCATCCCGCCGACCTTGCCCGGCACAAACATC
GTGTTGGGGGCCCTTCCGGAGGACAGACACATCGACCGCCTGGCCAAACGCCAGCGCCCCGGCGAGCGGC
TTGACCTGGCTATGCTGGCCGCGATTCGCCGCGTTTACGGGCTGCTTGCCAATACGGTGCGGTATCTGCA
GGGCGGCGGGTCGTGGCGGGAGGATTGGGGACAGCTTTCGGGGACGGCCGTGCCGCCCCAGGGTGCCGAG
CCCCAGAGCAACGCGGGCCCACGACCCCATATCGGGGACACGTTATTTACCCTGTTTCGGGCCCCCGAGT
TGCTGGCCCCCAACGGCGACCTGTACAACGTGTTTGCCTGGGCCTTGGACGTCTTGGCCAAACGCCTCCG
TCCCATGCACGTCTTTATCCTGGATTACGACCAATCGCCCGCCGGCTGCCGGGACGCCCTGCTGCAACTT
ACCTCCGGGATGGTCCAGACCCACGTCACCACCCCCGGCTCCATACCGACGATCTGCGACCTGGCGCGCA
CGTTTGCCCGGGAGATGGGGGAGGCTAACTGAGGATCCCACGTCACTATTGTATACTCTATATTATACTC
TATGTTATACTCTGTAATCCTACTCAATAAACGTGTCACGCCTGTGAAACCGTACTAAGTCTCCCGTGTA
TTCTTATCACCATCAGGTGACATCCTCGCCCAGGCTGTCAATCATGCCGGTATCGATTCCAGTAGCACCG
GCCCCACGCTGACAACCCACTCTTGCAGCGTTAGCAGCGCCCCTCTTAACAAGCCGACCCCCACCAGCGT
CGCGGTTACTAACACTCCTCTCCCCGACCTGCAGCCCAGCT
Features (pLannotate 1.2.2; 20 found; start..end, strand, type, name):
      1..708     +  CDS            ZBTB1 (fragment): ZBTB1_HUMAN - Also known as KIAA0997. Experimental evidence at protein level: Swiss-Prot protein existence level 1. Acts as a transcriptional repressor (PubMed:20797634). Represses cAMP-responsive element (CRE)-mediated transcriptional activation (PubMed:21706167). In addition, has a role in translesion DNA synthesis. Requires for UV-inducible RAD18 loading, PCNA monoubiquitination, POLH recruitment to replication factories and efficient translesion DNA synthesis (PubMed:24657165). Plays a key role in the transcriptional regulation of T lymphocyte development (By similarity). From Homo sapiens
    742..795     +  CDS            3xFLAG (fragment): three tandem FLAG® epitope tags
    799..823     +  CDS            3xFLAG (fragment): three tandem FLAG® epitope tags
    907..1698    +  CDS            neo: KKA2_KLEPN - Also known as kan, nptII. Experimental evidence at protein level: Swiss-Prot protein existence level 1. Resistance to kanamycin, neomycin, paromomycin, ribostamycin, butirosin and gentamicin B. From Klebsiella pneumoniae.
   2470..2626    +  CDS            lacZα (fragment): LacZα fragment of β-galactosidase; lacZ fragment
   2708..3523    -  CDS            KanR: aminoglycoside phosphotransferase; aph(3')-Ia; confers resistance to kanamycin in bacteria or G418 (Geneticin®) in eukaryotes
   3708..3848    +  CDS            TRA2_ECOLX (fragment): Protein predicted: Swiss-Prot protein existence level 4. Required for transposition of transposon Tn903. From Escherichia coli.
   3903..4491    +  rep_origin     ori: high-copy-number ColE1/pMB1/pBR322/pUC origin of replication
   4860..4949    +  CDS            lacI (fragment): lac repressor; lacI; The lac repressor binds to the lac operator to inhibit transcription in E. coli. This inhibition can be relieved by adding lactose or isopropyl-β-D-thiogalactopyranoside (IPTG).
   4962..4983    +  protein_bind   CAP binding site: CAP binding activates transcription in the presence of cAMP. E. coli catabolite activator protein
   4998..5028    +  promoter       lac promoter: promoter for the E. coli lac operon
   5036..5052    +  protein_bind   lac operator: The lac repressor binds to the lac operator to inhibit transcription in E. coli. This inhibition can be relieved by adding lactose or isopropyl-β-D-thiogalactopyranoside (IPTG). lac repressor encoded by lacI
   5089..5144    -  misc_feature   MCS: pUC18/19 multiple cloning site
   5145..5164    -  misc_feature   MCS (fragment): pUC18/19 multiple cloning site
   5170..5252    +  enhancer       CMV enhancer (fragment): human cytomegalovirus immediate early enhancer; contains an 18-bp deletion relative to the standard CMV enhancer
   5324..5341    -  promoter       CMV promoter (fragment): human cytomegalovirus (CMV) immediate early promoter
   5404..5455    +  promoter       CMVd2 promoter: truncated human cytomegalovirus (CMV) immediate early promoter that yields moderately reduced expression relative to the full-length promoter
   5546..5617    -  CDS            UL24_HHV11 (fragment): Experimental evidence at protein level: Swiss-Prot protein existence level 1. May participate in nuclear egress of viral particles. Plays a role in the dispersal of several host nucleolar proteins including NCL/nucleolin and NPM1. Since deletion of host NCL/nucleolin negatively impact on nuclear egress, UL24 supposedly acts on this process through its effect on host nucleoli. From Human herpesvirus 1 (strain 17) (HHV-1) (Human herpes simplex virus 1).
   5687..6682    +  CDS            ΔTK: truncated herpes simplex virus thymidine kinase (Salomon et al., 1995) confers sensitivity to nucleoside analogs such as acyclovir or ganciclovir
   6794..6955    +  CDS            UL122 (fragment): VIE2_HCMVT - Experimental evidence at protein level: Swiss-Prot protein existence level 1. Stimulates viral early and late gene expression and thus play a crucial role in the regulation of productive infection. In addition, activates quiescent cells to reenter the cell cycle and upregulates several E2F-responsive genes, which are responsible for pushing the cell into S phase. In S-phase, inhibits cellular DNA synthesis and blocks further cell cycle progression. From Human cytomegalovirus (strain Towne) (HHV-5) (Human herpesvirus 5).
