>Addgene plasmid #128235 | pFETCh_ZBTB1 | addgene full sequence | sequence record 260780 | Addgene NGS Result
CACATGTTCTTTCCTGCGTTATCCCCTGATTCTGTGGATAACCGTATTACCGCCTTTGAGTGAGCTGATA
CCGCTCGCCGCAGCCGAACGACCGAGCGCAGCGAGTCAGTGAGCGAGGAAGCGGAAGAAGCTCGCACATT
CAGCAGCGTTTTTCAGCGCGTTTTCGATCAACGTTTCAATGTTGGTATCAACACCAGGTTTAACTTTGAA
CTTATCGGCACTGACGGTTACTGATTTTGAACTTTTGCTTTGCCACGGAACGGTCTGCGTTGTCGGGAAG
ATGCGTGATCTGATCCTTCAACTCAGCAAAAGTTCCCAATACGCAAACCGCCTCTCCCCGCGCGTTGGCC
GATTCATTAATGCAGCTGGCACGACAGGTTTCCCGACTGGAAAGCGGGCAGTGAGCGCAACGCAATTAAT
GTGAGTTAGCTCACTCATTAGGCACCCCAGGCTTTACACTTTATGCTTCCGGCTCGTATGTTGTGTGGAA
TTGTGAGCGGATAACAATTTCACACAGGAAACAGCTATGACCATGATTACGCCAAGCTTGCATGCCTGCA
GGTCGACTCTAGAGGATCCCCGGGTACCGAGCTCGAATTAGCTTGCATGCCTGCAGGTCAATTCCCTGGC
ATTATGCCCAGTACATGACCTTATGGGACTTTCCTACTTGGCAGTACATCTACGTATTAGTCATCGCTAT
TACCATGGTGATGCGGTTTTGGCAGTACATCAATGGGCGTGGATAGCGGTTTGACTCACGGGGATTTCAA
GTCTCCACCCCATTGACGTCAATGGGAGTTTGTTTTGGCACCAAAATCAACGGGACTTTCCAAAATGTCG
TAACAACTCCGCCCCATTGACGCAAATGGGCGGTAGGCGTGTACGGTGGGAGGTCTATATAAGCAGAGCT
CGTTTAGTGAACCGTCAGATCGCCTGGAGACGCCATCCACGCTGTTTTGACCTCCATAGGAGACACCGGG
ACCGATCCAGCCTGGGGATCCCGACCATGGCTTCGTACCCCTGCCATCAACACGCGTCTGCGTTCGACCA
GGCTGCGCGTTCTCGCGGCCATAGCAACCGACGTACGGCGTTGCGCCCTCGCCGGCAGCAAGAAGCCACG
GAAGTCCGCCTGGAGCAGAAAATGCCCACGCTACTGCGGGTTTATATAGACGGTCCTCACGGGATGGGGA
AAACCACCACCACGCAACTGCTGGTGGCCCTGGGTTCGCGCGACGATATCGTCTACGTACCCGAGCCGAT
GACTTACTGGCAGGTGCTGGGGGCTTCCGAGACAATCGCGAACATCTACACCACACAACACCGCCTCGAC
CAGGGTGAGATATCGGCCGGGGACGCGGCGGTGGTAATGACAAGCGCCCAGATAACAATGGGCATGCCTT
ATGCCGTGACCGACGCCGTTCTGGCTCCTCATATCGGGGGGGAGGCTGGGAGCTCACATGCCCCGCCCCC
GGCCCTCACCCTCATCTTCGACCGCCATCCCATCGCCGCCCTCCTGTGCTACCCGGCCGCGCGATACCTT
ATGGGCAGCATGACCCCCCAGGCCGTGCTGGCGTTCGTGGCCCTCATCCCGCCGACCTTGCCCGGCACAA
ACATCGTGTTGGGGGCCCTTCCGGAGGACAGACACATCGACCGCCTGGCCAAACGCCAGCGCCCCGGCGA
GCGGCTTGACCTGGCTATGCTGGCCGCGATTCGCCGCGTTTACGGGCTGCTTGCCAATACGGTGCGGTAT
CTGCAGGGCGGCGGGTCGTGGCGGGAGGATTGGGGACAGCTTTCGGGGACGGCCGTGCCGCCCCAGGGTG
CCGAGCCCCAGAGCAACGCGGGCCCACGACCCCATATCGGGGACACGTTATTTACCCTGTTTCGGGCCCC
CGAGTTGCTGGCCCCCAACGGCGACCTGTACAACGTGTTTGCCTGGGCCTTGGACGTCTTGGCCAAACGC
CTCCGTCCCATGCACGTCTTTATCCTGGATTACGACCAATCGCCCGCCGGCTGCCGGGACGCCCTGCTGC
AACTTACCTCCGGGATGGTCCAGACCCACGTCACCACCCCCGGCTCCATACCGACGATCTGCGACCTGGC
GCGCACGTTTGCCCGGGAGATGGGGGAGGCTAACTGAGGATCCCACGTCACTATTGTATACTCTATATTA
TACTCTATGTTATACTCTGTAATCCTACTCAATAAACGTGTCACGCCTGTGAAACCGTACTAAGTCTCCC
GTGTATTCTTATCACCATCAGGTGACATCCTCGCCCAGGCTGTCAATCATGCCGGTATCGATTCCAGTAG
CACCGGCCCCACGCTGACAACCCACTCTTGCAGCGTTAGCAGCGCCCCTCTTAACAAGCCGACCCCCACC
AGCGTCGCGGTTACTAACACTCCTCTCCCCGACCTGCAGCCCAGCTATGAATGGGTTAGGAAATACTGAG
GAGAAAATGGACTTGGAAGAGAATCCTGATGAGCAGTCCGAAATAAGAGATATGTTTGTTGAAATGCTGG
ATGATTTTAGGGACAATCATTACCAGATAAACAGTATCCAAAAAAAGCAGTTATTTAAACATTCTGCCTG
CCCTTTTCGATGTCCTAATTGTGGCCAGCGTTTTGAAACTGAAAATCTAGTGGTTGAACATATGTCTAGC
TGCTTAGATCAAGATATGTTTAAGAGTGCCATCATGGAAGAAAATGAAAGAGATCACAGACGAAAGCATT
TTTGTAATCTGTGTGGAAAAGGATTTTATCAGCGGTGTCACTTAAGAGAACACTATACTGTTCATACTAA
GGAAAAACAGTTTGTTTGTCAAACATGTGGAAAGCAGTTTTTAAGAGAGCGTCAGTTGCGACTGCACAAT
GATATGCACAAAGGCATGGCCAGGTATGTCTGTTCCATTTGTGATCAAGGAAACTTCAGAAAACATGACC
ATGTACGGCATATGATTTCTCATTTATCTGCTGGTGAGACTATATGCCAGGTCTGCTTTCAGATATTCCC
AAATAATGAACAGTTGGAGCAGCACATGGATGTTCATCTGTATACATGTGGAATATGTGGAGCAAAATTT
AATTTGAGGAAAGATATGAGATCACATTATAATGCCAAGCATTTGAAAAGAACCGGGAGCGGAGGAGGTT
CCGGTGGAGGTGGTTCTGGAGATTACAAGGATGACGACGATAAGGGCGATTACAAGGATGACGACGATAA
GGGAGATTACAAGGATGACGACGATAAGGTTTCAGGAAGCGGAGCTACTAACTTCAGCCTGCTGAAGCAG
GCTGGAGACGTGGAGGAGAACCCTGGACCTGGATCGTTTCGCATGATTGAACAAGATGGATTGCACGCAG
GTTCTCCGGCCGCTTGGGTGGAGAGGCTATTCGGCTATGACTGGGCACAACAGACAATCGGCTGCTCTGA
TGCCGCCGTGTTCCGGCTGTCAGCGCAGGGGCGCCCGGTTCTTTTTGTCAAGACCGACCTGTCCGGTGCC
CTGAATGAACTGCAGGACGAGGCAGCGCGGCTATCGTGGCTGGCCACGACGGGCGTTCCTTGCGCAGCTG
TGCTCGACGTTGTCACTGAAGCGGGAAGGGACTGGCTGCTATTGGGCGAAGTGCCGGGGCAGGATCTCCT
GTCATCTCACCTTGCTCCTGCCGAGAAAGTATCCATCATGGCTGATGCAATGCGGCGGCTGCATACGCTT
GATCCGGCTACCTGCCCATTCGACCACCAAGCGAAACATCGCATCGAGCGAGCACGTACTCGGATGGAAG
CCGGTCTTGTCGATCAGGATGATCTGGACGAAGAGCATCAGGGGCTCGCGCCAGCCGAACTGTTCGCCAG
GCTCAAGGCGCGCATGCCCGACGGCGAGGATCTCGTCGTGACCCATGGCGATGCCTGCTTGCCGAATATC
ATGGTGGAAAATGGCCGCTTTTCTGGATTCATCGACTGTGGCCGGCTGGGTGTGGCCGACCGCTATCAGG
ACATAGCGTTGGCTACCCGTGATATTGCTGAAGAGCTTGGCGGCGAATGGGCTGACCGCTTCCTCGTGCT
TTACGGTATCGCCGCTCCCGATTCGCAGCGCATCGCCTTCTATCGCCTTCTTGACGAGTTCTTCTGATTC
GAACATCTGATTTTCTACTGTACTAATGTTTAGATGATAGCAGATAAAACACCAAAGCAAAGGATATGAG
CTATTTAGGAATTGATTATATAAGATGATTTGTTAGAAACAAATTTCAAGGCCCTTTTAACTTTAATATT
TTTGTTTAGGATTTTAAGTATCTACATTTAGGTATTAAATGTTTATCATTTTTGTTGTTTCTTAATAGAA
TTATTTGTTTTTAGTTTTTCTTAGCTATGATTAAAATTTTTAAATGTAGACTACAAGTGGTTGTTACCCA
TTCAATGACTATTAAACTTTAGTTTTTCATCAATAAGGTGATGACTTCACTATTTCTATGTGTTTTTTTT
TTTTTTAAGGTTATCCTGTGAAATTTTAAACCCAGAATCATTGGCCATTTCTGTTTAAATTTTAAAAATT
CCTTAAGTAATTATTTGAAACTATCCCGTTTGCTTTTAGTGAGTTAACTACTCTTTATTCCCCCTTATTA
ATGAAATTCATATTCTTAAATTGACAAGCTTATTAGGCAAGTTAGGTGCACTGAATCTAACCTTTAAGGT
TGACATGGGCTCAAACTTGGCCTAAAAAGATTGATGAACCTGAGGAAATTTTTATAAATGAATATTTCCT
ATAATTGATAAAATATTATCATTTAATTATCACATTTAAAACTTATATTAAGTGTAAATTCCAGTGGCTT
TACCTCACTTGAAAAACTTGGAAAGTCCTCTCCACTGACTGTAGCCTCCAATTCACTGGCCGTCGTTCAC
TGGCCGTCGTTTTACAACGTCGTGACTGGGAAAACCCTGGCGTTACCCAACTTAATCGCCTTGCAGCACA
TCCCCCTTTCGCCAGCTGGCGTAATAGCGAAGAGGCCCGCACCGATCGCCCTTCCCAACAGTTGCGCAGC
CTGAATGGCGAATGCGATTTATTCAACAAAGCCGCCGTCCCGTCAAGTCAGCGTAATGCTCTGCCAGTGT
TACAACCAATTAACCAATTCTGATTAGAAAAACTCATCGAGCATCAAATGAAACTGCAATATATTCATAT
CAGGATTATCAATACCATATTTTTGAAAAAGCCGTTTCTGTAATGAAGGAGAAAACTCACCGAGGCAGTT
CCATAGGATGGCAAGATCCTGGTATCGGTCTGCGATTCCGACTCGTCCAACATCAATACAACCTATTAAT
TTCCCCTCGTCAAAAATAAGGTTATCAAGTGAGAAATCACCATGAGTGACGACTGAATCCGGTGAGAATG
GCAAAAGCTTATGCATTTCTTTCCAGACTTGTTCAACAGGCCAGCCATTACGCTCGTCATCAAAATCACT
CGCATCAACCAAACCGTTATTCATTCGTGATTGCGCCTGAGCGAGACGAAATACGCGATCGCTGTTAAAA
GGACAATTACAAACAGGAATCGAATGCAACCGGCGCAGGAACACTGCCAGCGCATCAACAATATTTTCAC
CTGAATCAGGATATTCTTCTAATACCTGGAATGCTGTTTTCCCGGGGATCGCAGTGGTGAGTAACCATGC
ATCATCAGGAGTACGGATAAAATGCTTGATGGTCGGAAGAGGCATAAATTCCGTCAGCCAGTTTAGTCTG
ACCATCTCATCTGTAACATCATTGGCAACGCTACCTTTGCCATGTTTCAGAAACAACTCTGGCGCATCGG
GCTTCCCATACAATCGATAGATTGTCGCACCTGATTGCCCGACATTATCGCGAGCCCATTTATACCCATA
TAAATCAGCATCCATGTTGGAATTTAATCGCGGCTTCGAGCAAGACGTTTCCCGTTGAATATGGCTCATA
ACACCCCTTGTATTACTGTTTATGTAAGCAGACAGTTTTATTGTTCATGATGATATATTTTTATCTTGTG
CAATGTAACATCAGAGATTTTGAGACACAACGTGGCTTTGTTGAATAAATCGAACTTTTGCTGAGTTGAA
GGATCAGATCACGCATCTTCCCGACAACGCAGACCGTTCCGTGGCAAAGCAAAAGTTCAAAATCACCAAC
TGGTCCACCTACAACAAAGCTCTCATCAACCGTGGCTCCCTCACTTTCTGGCTGGATGATGGGGCGATTC
AGGCCTGGTATGAGTCAGCAACACCTTCTTCACGAGGCAGACCTCTCGACGGAGTTCCACTGAGCGTCAG
ACCCCGTAGAAAAGATCAAAGGATCTTCTTGAGATCCTTTTTTTCTGCGCGTAATCTGCTGCTTGCAAAC
AAAAAAACCACCGCTACCAGCGGTGGTTTGTTTGCCGGATCAAGAGCTACCAACTCTTTTTCCGAAGGTA
ACTGGCTTCAGCAGAGCGCAGATACCAAATACTGTTCTTCTAGTGTAGCCGTAGTTAGGCCACCACTTCA
AGAACTCTGTAGCACCGCCTACATACCTCGCTCTGCTAATCCTGTTACCAGTGGCTGCTGCCAGTGGCGA
TAAGTCGTGTCTTACCGGGTTGGACTCAAGACGATAGTTACCGGATAAGGCGCAGCGGTCGGGCTGAACG
GGGGGTTCGTGCACACAGCCCAGCTTGGAGCGAACGACCTACACCGAACTGAGATACCTACAGCGTGAGC
TATGAGAAAGCGCCACGCTTCCCGAAGGGAGAAAGGCGGACAGGTATCCGGTAAGCGGCAGGGTCGGAAC
AGGAGAGCGCACGAGGGAGCTTCCAGGGGGAAACGCCTGGTATCTTTATAGTCCTGTCGGGTTTCGCCAC
CTCTGACTTGAGCGTCGATTTTTGTGATGCTCGTCAGGGGGGCGGAGCCTATGGAAAAACGCCAGCAACG
CGGCCTTTTTACGGTTCCTGGCCTTTTGCTGGCCTTTTGCT
Features (pLannotate 1.2.2; 21 found; start..end, strand, type, name):
      1..127     +  rep_origin     RSF ori (fragment): Plasmids containing the RSF 1030 origin of replication can be propagated in E. coli cells that contain additional plasmids with compatible origins.
    315..404     +  CDS            lacI (fragment): lac repressor; lacI; The lac repressor binds to the lac operator to inhibit transcription in E. coli. This inhibition can be relieved by adding lactose or isopropyl-β-D-thiogalactopyranoside (IPTG).
    417..438     +  protein_bind   CAP binding site: CAP binding activates transcription in the presence of cAMP. E. coli catabolite activator protein
    453..483     +  promoter       lac promoter: promoter for the E. coli lac operon
    491..507     +  protein_bind   lac operator: The lac repressor binds to the lac operator to inhibit transcription in E. coli. This inhibition can be relieved by adding lactose or isopropyl-β-D-thiogalactopyranoside (IPTG). lac repressor encoded by lacI
    544..599     -  misc_feature   MCS: pUC18/19 multiple cloning site
    600..619     -  misc_feature   MCS (fragment): pUC18/19 multiple cloning site
    625..707     +  enhancer       CMV enhancer (fragment): human cytomegalovirus immediate early enhancer; contains an 18-bp deletion relative to the standard CMV enhancer
    779..796     -  promoter       CMV promoter (fragment): human cytomegalovirus (CMV) immediate early promoter
    859..910     +  promoter       CMVd2 promoter: truncated human cytomegalovirus (CMV) immediate early promoter that yields moderately reduced expression relative to the full-length promoter
   1001..1072    -  CDS            UL24_HHV11 (fragment): Experimental evidence at protein level: Swiss-Prot protein existence level 1. May participate in nuclear egress of viral particles. Plays a role in the dispersal of several host nucleolar proteins including NCL/nucleolin and NPM1. Since deletion of host NCL/nucleolin negatively impact on nuclear egress, UL24 supposedly acts on this process through its effect on host nucleoli. From Human herpesvirus 1 (strain 17) (HHV-1) (Human herpes simplex virus 1).
   1142..2137    +  CDS            ΔTK: truncated herpes simplex virus thymidine kinase (Salomon et al., 1995) confers sensitivity to nucleoside analogs such as acyclovir or ganciclovir
   2249..2410    +  CDS            UL122 (fragment): VIE2_HCMVT - Experimental evidence at protein level: Swiss-Prot protein existence level 1. Stimulates viral early and late gene expression and thus play a crucial role in the regulation of productive infection. In addition, activates quiescent cells to reenter the cell cycle and upregulates several E2F-responsive genes, which are responsible for pushing the cell into S phase. In S-phase, inhibits cellular DNA synthesis and blocks further cell cycle progression. From Human cytomegalovirus (strain Towne) (HHV-5) (Human herpesvirus 5).
   2427..3134    +  CDS            ZBTB1 (fragment): ZBTB1_HUMAN - Also known as KIAA0997. Experimental evidence at protein level: Swiss-Prot protein existence level 1. Acts as a transcriptional repressor (PubMed:20797634). Represses cAMP-responsive element (CRE)-mediated transcriptional activation (PubMed:21706167). In addition, has a role in translesion DNA synthesis. Requires for UV-inducible RAD18 loading, PCNA monoubiquitination, POLH recruitment to replication factories and efficient translesion DNA synthesis (PubMed:24657165). Plays a key role in the transcriptional regulation of T lymphocyte development (By similarity). From Homo sapiens
   3168..3221    +  CDS            3xFLAG (fragment): three tandem FLAG® epitope tags
   3225..3249    +  CDS            3xFLAG (fragment): three tandem FLAG® epitope tags
   3333..4124    +  CDS            neo: KKA2_KLEPN - Also known as kan, nptII. Experimental evidence at protein level: Swiss-Prot protein existence level 1. Resistance to kanamycin, neomycin, paromomycin, ribostamycin, butirosin and gentamicin B. From Klebsiella pneumoniae.
   4896..5052    +  CDS            lacZα (fragment): LacZα fragment of β-galactosidase; lacZ fragment
   5134..5949    -  CDS            KanR: aminoglycoside phosphotransferase; aph(3')-Ia; confers resistance to kanamycin in bacteria or G418 (Geneticin®) in eukaryotes
   6134..6274    +  CDS            TRA2_ECOLX (fragment): Protein predicted: Swiss-Prot protein existence level 4. Required for transposition of transposon Tn903. From Escherichia coli.
   6329..6917    +  rep_origin     ori: high-copy-number ColE1/pMB1/pBR322/pUC origin of replication
