[The description below was written by a language model from this plasmid's Addgene catalogue record and pLannotate feature annotations shown in this document.]
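Description:
pFETCh_ZBTB1 is a homology-directed repair donor plasmid built on the pFETCh_Donor backbone for CRISPR-mediated epitope tagging of the endogenous human ZBTB1 gene at its 3' end. It is a high-copy E. coli plasmid carrying a ColE1/pUC-type origin and a bacterial kanamycin resistance gene (aph(3')-Ia), along with pUC-derived remnants such as lac promoter/operator elements, MCS fragments and a partial lacZα. The two sequence records, the repository's NGS result and the depositor's full sequence, are the same length and show the same features in the same order, differing only in where numbering of the circle begins.

The payload consists of ZBTB1 homology arms assembled by Gibson cloning around a 3XFLAG-P2A-NeoR cassette. The annotated upstream arm is a roughly 700 bp fragment covering the C-terminal part of the ZBTB1 coding sequence, followed directly by the 3xFLAG tag and then the neomycin phosphotransferase gene. The P2A peptide named in the catalogue entry falls in the unannotated gap between them. The downstream arm is not annotated but presumably occupies the unlabelled stretch after neo. After correct integration, the native ZBTB1 promoter drives a single transcript yielding FLAG-tagged ZBTB1 and, through P2A ribosome skipping, a separate NeoR protein, so G418 resistance depends on in-frame insertion at an expressed locus. Outside the arms sits a truncated HSV thymidine kinase gene preceded by CMV promoter fragments. It confers sensitivity to ganciclovir-type analogues and so could allow counter-selection against random integration of the backbone, although the record does not state this use. The construct belongs to the CETCh-seq approach, in which tagged endogenous DNA-binding proteins are profiled by ChIP-seq with an anti-FLAG antibody. The guide RNA and Cas9 are not part of this plasmid.
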