Addgene plasmid #128235: pFETCh_ZBTB1
Purpose: Donor vector for 3' FLAG tag of human ZBTB1
Depositing lab: Richard M. Myers. Depositing organization: HudsonAlpha Institute for Biotechnology. Publication: CETCh-seq: CRISPR epitope tagging ChIP-seq of DNA-binding proteins. Savic D, Partridge EC, Newberry KM, Smith SB, Meadows SK, Roberts BS, Mackiewicz M, Mendenhall EM, Myers RM. Genome Res. 2015 Sep 9. 10.1101/gr.193540.115 PubMed 26355004.
Backbone
  Vector backbone: pFETCh_Donor
  Vector type: CRISPR
Growth in bacteria
  Bacterial resistance: Kanamycin, 50 μg/mL
  Growth temperature: 37°C
  Growth strain: DH5alpha
  Copy number: High Copy
Gene/Insert
  Gene/Insert name: ZBTB1 Homology arms
  Species: H. sapiens (human)
  Tag / fusion protein: 3XFLAG-P2A-NeoR (C terminal on insert)
  Cloning method: Gibson Cloning
Terms and licenses: Academic/Nonprofit Terms; Industry Terms: Not Available to Industry
How to cite: pFETCh_ZBTB1 was a gift from Richard M. Myers (Addgene plasmid # 128235 ; http://n2t.net/addgene:128235 ; RRID:Addgene_128235)
